Addgene plasmid #25595: Cp-FDPS
Purpose: Bacterial expression for structure determination; may not be full ORF
Depositing lab: Cheryl Arrowsmith. Depositing organization: University of Toronto.
Backbone
  Vector backbone: p15TV-L
  Backbone manufacturer: SGC
  Backbone size w/o insert (bp): 7746
  Vector type: Bacterial Expression
Growth in bacteria
  Bacterial resistance: Ampicillin, 100 μg/mL
  Growth temperature: 37°C
  Growth strain: DH5alpha
  Copy number: Low Copy
Gene/Insert
  Gene/Insert name: Cp-FDPS (alt names: PDB: 2HER; farnesyl diphosphate synthase; cgd4-2550)
  Species: Cryptosporidium parvum
  Insert size (bp): 1041
  Entrez Gene: cgd4_2550
  Tag / fusion protein: His (N terminal on insert)
  Cloning method: Restriction Enzyme
  Sequencing primers: 5′ T7; 3′ T7-term
Terms and licenses: Academic/Nonprofit Terms; Industry Terms: Not Available to Industry
Depositor comments: PDB: 2HER http://www.thesgc.org/structures/2HER/
How to cite: Cp-FDPS was a gift from Cheryl Arrowsmith (Addgene plasmid # 25595 ; http://n2t.net/addgene:25595 ; RRID:Addgene_25595)
