[The description below was written by a language model from this plasmid's Addgene catalogue record.]
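Description:
Cp-FDPS is a bacterial expression plasmid built on the p15TV-L backbone from a structural genomics consortium, carrying a coding sequence for farnesyl diphosphate synthase from the parasite Cryptosporidium parvum (locus cgd4_2550). The backbone is listed at 7746 bp without insert, and the insert at 1041 bp. The plasmid is selected with ampicillin, is recorded as low copy, and is propagated in a standard E. coli cloning strain. The record does not name the origin of replication, and no feature table is provided, so the detailed layout of the vector cannot be confirmed from the information given.

The insert was introduced by restriction enzyme cloning and is fused to an N-terminal His tag, which allows the recombinant protein to be purified by immobilised metal affinity chromatography. The promoter is not stated explicitly. However, the listed sequencing primers anneal to the T7 promoter and T7 terminator regions, which suggests the open reading frame sits in a T7-driven expression cassette of the kind used in E. coli strains that supply T7 RNA polymerase.

The stated purpose is production of protein for structure determination, and the depositor links the construct to a deposited crystal structure of the enzyme. The record cautions that the insert may not be the full open reading frame, as is common for constructs whose boundaries are trimmed to improve expression or crystallisation. Users interested in full-length enzyme function should check the boundaries first. Farnesyl diphosphate synthase is an enzyme of isoprenoid biosynthesis, so the construct suits structural and biochemical work on the parasite enzyme.
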