>Addgene plasmid #25595 | Cp-FDPS | depositor partial sequence | sequence record 11999 | Author sequence
GAATATGATTATACGGATTTTATTAATTATTACGATAAATTTAAAGTAATAGTATATAATGTTTTAAAAA
AATTACCATTAAATGATGAAATAAGAAAACCAGTAATCGAATATTACTTAAACTGTATTGATTATAACGT
AAAAAAAGGCAAGCATATTCGTGGCAAAATTTTAGTGTTAATCTCAAGTTTAAGTTCAGCATATTCAAAT
ATAAAGAGAGACTCCATTTATTTGTTAGGGTGGGTGGTTGAAGCAATACAAGCATTGATATTAATTGCGG
ACGATATTATGGATTCTGGTAAATTTAGAAGAGGAGCGCCTTGTTGGTATATTGTTCATGGTCAATCGAA
TGCAATTAATGACATTTTTTTCTTGAAAATGCTATCACTTTCACTGATCTTTGAGCTTTCTAGTGTATTC
GGAAATGATATTGTTATGAAAATCCAGAAAATATACAATGAATCTATTTTTTTTACGGTATTGGGCCAAC
ATTTAGATCTGTCATATTTTGATTTATCTAAAGCTGACAAAATATCCGAAAGATACTTTTCAATGGTAGA
AATGAAGACTTCTCGCTATACGTTTTATATGCCTGTATTTTTTGGCTTAACACTTTCTGAAATTCAAGTT
TCTTCAGCGCAATTAAACTTGATTGAAGCTATCCTCTATAAACTGGGCGAATTCTATCAAGTGCACAATG
ATGTTTCTGACTACTTATTTAATGATAGCAATGCAGATGATATTTGCAGGTTTAAACTTACATGGCCACT
ACAAAAATCGTTTGAAATTGCTGATGAAGAAATGAAACTTAAGATTTCTGAAAACTATGGAAAAAATAGT
TCGTTAGTAAAAGATTGTTACAATTTATTAAAAATAAATGAACATTATTTGGAATATCAAAGGAATGCAT
TGGATTATTTAATTAAATTAGTGAAAGATATTACCGATGATAGTCTACAGAAAGTATTTATTCACCTAAT
TCACCAAATCTCGGAACTAATTACAAATAGTCGATCAAATGCAGATTCAAATAACTCATTA
