>Addgene plasmid #25595 | Cp-FDPS | addgene partial sequence | sequence record 31581 | 25595 with T7
ATTTTGTTTAACTTTAAGAAGGAGATATACCATGGGCAGCAGCCATCATCATCATCATCACAGCAGCGGC
AGAGAAAACTTGTATTTCCAGGGCGAATATGATTATACGGATTTTATTAATTATTACGATAAATTTAAAG
TAATAGTATATAATGTTTTAAAAAAATTACCATTAAATGATGAAATAAGAAAACCAGTAATCGAATATTA
CTTAAACTGTATTGATTATAACGTAAAAAAAGGCAAGCATATTCGTGGCAAAATTTTAGTGTTAATCTCA
AGTTTAAGTTCAGCATATTCAAATATAAAGAGAGACTCCATTTATTTGTTAGGGTGGGTGGTTGAAGCAA
TACAAGCATTGATATTAATTGCGGACGATATTATGGATTCTGGTAAATTTAGAAGAGGAGCGCCTTGTTG
GTATATTGTTCATGGTCAATCGAATGCAATTAATGACATTTTTTTCTTGAAAATGCTATCACTTTCACTG
ATCTTTGAGCTTTCTAGTGTATTCGGAAATGATATTGTTATGAAAATCCAGAAAATATACAATGAATCTA
TTTTTTTTACGGTATTGGGCCAACATTTAGATCTGTCATATTTTGATTTATCTAAAGCTGACAAAATATC
CGAAAGATACTTTTCAATGGTAGAAATGAAGACTTCTCGCTATACGTTTTATATGCCTGTATTTTTTGGC
TTAACACTTTCTGAAATTCAAGTTTCTTCAGCGCAATTAAACTTGATTGAAGCTATCCTCTATAAACTGG
GCGAATTCTATCAAGTGCACAATGATGTTTCTGACTACTTATTTAATGATAGCAATGCAGATGATATTTG
CAGGTTTAAACTTACATGGCCACTACAAAAATCGTTTGAAATTGCTGATGA
